>Addgene plasmid #114175 | pStA314 | depositor full sequence | sequence record 215504 | Full Sequence
GACTCCTGTTGATAGATCCAGTAATGACCTCAGAACTCCATCTGGATTTGTTCAGAACGCTCGGTTGCCG
CCGGGCGTTTTTTATTGGTGAGAATTGCCAAGTCTTCCAGTAGGGCAGTGAGCGCAACGCAATTAATGTG
AGTTAGCTCACTCATTAGGCACCCCAGGCTTTACACTTTATGCTTCCGGCTCGTATGTTGTGTGGAATTG
TGAGCGGATAACAATTTCACACAGGAAACAGCTATGACCATGATTACGCCAAGCTTGCATGCCTGCAGGT
CGACTCTAGAGGATCCCCGGGTACCGAGCTCGAATTCACTGGCCGTCGTTTTACAACGTCGTGACTGGGA
AAACCCTGGCGTTACCCAACTTAATCGCCTTGCAGCACATCCCCCTTTCGCCAGCTGGCGTAATAGCGAA
GAGGCCCGCACCGATCGCCCTTCCCAACAGTTGCGCAGCCTGAATGGCGAATGGCGCCTGATGCGGTATT
TTCTCCTTACGCATCTGTGCGGTATTTCACACCGCATATGGTGCACTCTCAGTACAATCTGCTCTGATGC
CGCATAGTTTCCGAAGACAACGAGATTTGTCCTACTCAGGAGAGCGTTCACCGACAAACAACAGATAAAA
CGAAAGGCCCAGTCTTTCGACTGAGCCTTTCGTTTTATTTGATGCCCGAAAGGGCCTCGTGATACGCCTT
TATCATGCAACTCGTAGGACAGGTGCCGGCAGCGCCCAACAGTCCCCCGGCCACGGGGCCTGCCACCATA
CCCACGCCGAAACAAGCGCCCTGCACCATTATGTTCCGGATCTGCATCGCAGGATGCTGCTGGCTACCCT
GTGGAACACCTACATCTGTATTAACGAAGCGCTAACCGTTTTTATCAGGCTCTGGGAGGCAGAATAAATG
ATCATATCGTCAATTATTACCTCCACGGGGAGAGCCTGAGCAAACTGGCCTCAGGCATTTGAGAAGCACA
CGGTCACACTGCTTCCGGTAGTCAATAAACCGGTAAACCAGCAATAGACATAAGCGGCTATTTAACGACC
CTGCCCTGAACCGACGACCGGGTCGAATTTGCTTTCGAATTTCTGCCATTCATCCGCTTATTATCACTTA
TTCAGGCGTAGCACCAGGCGTTTAAGGGCACCAATAACTGCCTTAAAAAAATTACGCCCCGCCCTGCCAC
TCATCGCAGTACTGTTGTAATTCATTAAGCATTCTGCCGACATGGAAGCCATCACAGACGGCATGATGAA
CCTGAATCGCCAGCGGCATCAGCACCTTGTCGCCTTGCGTATAATATTTGCCCATGGTGAAAACGGGGGC
GAAGAAGTTGTCCATATTGGCCACGTTTAAATCAAAACTGGTGAAACTCACCCAGGGATTGGCTGAGACG
AAAAACATATTCTCAATAAACCCTTTAGGGAAATAGGCCAGGTTTTCACCGTAACACGCCACATCTTGCG
AATATATGTGTAGAAACTGCCGGAAATCGTCGTGGTATTCACTCCAGAGCGATGAAAACGTTTCAGTTTG
CTCATGGAAAACGGTGTAACAAGGGTGAACACTATCCCATATCACCAGCTCACCGTCTTTCATTGCCATA
CGGAATTCCGGATGAGCATTCATCAGGCGGGCAAGAATGTGAATAAAGGCCGGATAAAACTTGTGCTTAT
TTTTCTTTACGGTCTTTAAAAAGGCCGTAATATCCAGCTGAACGGTCTGGTTATAGGTACATTGAGCAAC
TGACTGAAATGCCTCAAAATGTTCTTTACGATGCCATTGGGATATATCAACGGTGGTATATCCAGTGATT
TTTTTCTCCATTTTAGCTTCCTTAGCTCCTGAAAATCTCGATAACTCAAAAAATACGCCCGGTAGTGATC
TTATTTCATTATGGTGAAAGTTGGAACCTCTTACGTGCCGATCAACGTCTCATTTTCGCCAAAAGTTGGC
CCAGGGCTTCCCGGTATCAACAGGGACACCAGGATTTATTTATTCTGCGAAGTGATCTTCCGTCACAGGT
ATTTATTCGGCGCAAAGTGCGTCGGGTGATGCTGCCAACTTACTGATTTAGTGTATGATGGTGTTTTTGA
GGTGCTCCAGTGGCTTCTGTTTCTATCAGCTGTCCCTCCTGTTCAGCTACTGACGGGGTGGTGCGTAACG
GCAAAAGCACCGCCGGACATCAGCGCTAGCGGAGTGTATACTGGCTTACTATGTTGGCACTGATGAGGGT
GTCAGTGAAGTGCTTCATGTGGCAGGAGAAAAAAGGCTGCACCGGTGCGTCAGCAGAATATGTGATACAG
GATATATTCCGCTTCCTCGCTCACTGACTCGCTACGCTCGGTCGTTCGACTGCGGCGAGCGGAAATGGCT
TACGAACGGGGCGGAGATTTCCTGGAAGATGCCAGGAAGATACTTAACAGGGAAGTGAGAGGGCCGCGGC
AAAGCCGTTTTTCCATAGGCTCCGCCCCCCTGACAAGCATCACGAAATCTGACGCTCAAATCAGTGGTGG
CGAAACCCGACAGGACTATAAAGATACCAGGCGTTTCCCCCTGGCGGCTCCCTCGTGCGCTCTCCTGTTC
CTGCCTTTCGGTTTACCGGTGTCATTCCGCTGTTATGGCCGCGTTTGTCTCATTCCACGCCTGACACTCA
GTTCCGGGTAGGCAGTTCGCTCCAAGCTGGACTGTATGCACGAACCCCCCGTTCAGTCCGACCGCTGCGC
CTTATCCGGTAACTATCGTCTTGAGTCCAACCCGGAAAGACATGCAAAAGCACCACTGGCAGCAGCCACT
GGTAATTGATTTAGAGGAGTTAGTCTTGAAGTCATGCGCCGGTTAAGGCTAAACTGAAAGGACAAGTTTT
GGTGACTGCGCTCCTCCAAGCCAGTTACCTCGGTTCAAAGAGTTGGTAGCTCAGAGAACCTTCGAAAAAC
CGCCCTGCAAGGCGGTTTTTTCGTTTTCAGAGCAAGAGATTACGCGCAGACCAAAACGATCTCAAGAAGA
TCATCTTATTAATCAGATAAAATATTTCTAGATTTCAGTGCAATTTATCTCTTCAAATGTAGCACCTGAA
GTCAGCCCCATACGATATAAGTTGTAATTCTCATGTTTGACAGCTTATCATCGATAAGCTTTAATGCGGT
AGTTTATCACAGTTAAATTGCCGCAGCCGAACGACCGAGCGCCTTG
Features (pLannotate 1.2.2; 17 found; start..end, strand, type, name):
      1..95      +  terminator     lambda t0 terminator: transcription terminator from phage lambda
    134..155     +  protein_bind   CAP binding site: CAP binding activates transcription in the presence of cAMP. E. coli catabolite activator protein
    170..200     +  promoter       lac promoter: promoter for the E. coli lac operon
    208..224     +  protein_bind   lac operator: The lac repressor binds to the lac operator to inhibit transcription in E. coli. This inhibition can be relieved by adding lactose or isopropyl-β-D-thiogalactopyranoside (IPTG). lac repressor encoded by lacI
    261..317     -  misc_feature   MCS: pUC18/19 multiple cloning site
    314..471     +  CDS            lacZα (fragment): LacZα fragment of β-galactosidase; lacZ fragment
    477..569     -  misc_feature   bom (fragment): basis of mobility region from pBR322
    585..671     -  terminator     rrnB T1 terminator: Escherichia coli rrnB; transcription terminator T1 from the E. coli rrnB gene
    698..735     +  CDS            TcR (fragment): tetracycline efflux protein; tet; confers resistance to tetracycline
    732..789     -  CDS            TcR (fragment): tetracycline efflux protein; tet; confers resistance to tetracycline
    776..874     +  CDS            YPB2_ECOLX (fragment): Protein predicted: Swiss-Prot protein existence level 4. From Escherichia coli.
   1172..1831    -  CDS            CmR: chloramphenicol acetyltransferase; cat; confers resistance to chloramphenicol
   1832..1934    -  promoter       cat promoter: promoter of the E. coli cat gene encoding chloramphenicol acetyltransferase
   2055..2198    +  mobile_element IS1 (fragment): prokaryotic transposable element IS1
   2317..2372    -  rep_origin     RSF ori (fragment): Plasmids containing the RSF 1030 origin of replication can be propagated in E. coli cells that contain additional plasmids with compatible origins.
   2460..3005    -  rep_origin     p15A ori: Plasmids containing the medium-copy-number p15A origin of replication can be propagated in E. coli cells that contain a second plasmid with the ColE1 origin.
   3117..3145    +  promoter       tet promoter: E. coli promoter for tetracycline efflux protein gene
