>Addgene plasmid #114175 | pStA314 | addgene full sequence | sequence record 229092 | Addgene NGS Result
TAATGTGAGTTAGCTCACTCATTAGGCACCCCAGGCTTTACACTTTATGCTTCCGGCTCGTATGTTGTGT
GGAATTGTGAGCGGATAACAATTTCACACAGGAAACAGCTATGACCATGATTACGCCAAGCTTGCATGCC
TGCAGGTCGACTCTAGAGGATCCCCGGGTACCGAGCTCGAATTCACTGGCCGTCGTTTTACAACGTCGTG
ACTGGGAAAACCCTGGCGTTACCCAACTTAATCGCCTTGCAGCACATCCCCCTTTCGCCAGCTGGCGTAA
TAGCGAAGAGGCCCGCACCGATCGCCCTTCCCAACAGTTGCGCAGCCTGAATGGCGAATGGCGCCTGATG
CGGTATTTTCTCCTTACGCATCTGTGCGGTATTTCACACCGCATATGGTGCACTCTCAGTACAATCTGCT
CTGATGCCGCATAGTTTCCGAAGACAACGAGATTTGTCCTACTCAGGAGAGCGTTCACCGACAAACAACA
GATAAAACGAAAGGCCCAGTCTTTCGACTGAGCCTTTCGTTTTATTTGATGCCCGAAAGGGCCTCGTGAT
ACGCCTTTATCATGCAACTCGTAGGACAGGTGCCGGCAGCGCCCAACAGTCCCCCGGCCACGGGGCCTGC
CACCATACCCACGCCGAAACAAGCGCCCTGCACCATTATGTTCCGGATCTGCATCGCAGGATGCTGCTGG
CTACCCTGTGGAACACCTACATCTGTATTAACGAAGCGCTAACCGTTTTTATCAGGCTCTGGGAGGCAGA
ATAAATGATCATATCGTCAATTATTACCTCCACGGGGAGAGCCTGAGCAAACTGGCCTCAGGCATTTGAG
AAGCACACGGTCACACTGCTTCCGGTAGTCAATAAACCGGTAAACCAGCAATAGACATAAGCGGCTATTT
AACGACCCTGCCCTGAACCGACGACCGGGTCGAATTTGCTTTCGAATTTCTGCCATTCATCCGCTTATTA
TCACTTATTCAGGCGTAGCAACCAGGCGTTTAAGGGCACCAATAACTGCCTTAAAAAAATTACGCCCCGC
CCTGCCACTCATCGCAGTACTGTTGTAATTCATTAAGCATTCTGCCGACATGGAAGCCATCACAAACGGC
ATGATGAACCTGAATCGCCAGCGGCATCAGCACCTTGTCGCCTTGCGTATAATATTTGCCCATGGTGAAA
ACGGGGGCGAAGAAGTTGTCCATATTGGCCACGTTTAAATCAAAACTGGTGAAACTCACCCAGGGATTGG
CTGAGACGAAAAACATATTCTCAATAAACCCTTTAGGGAAATAGGCCAGGTTTTCACCGTAACACGCCAC
ATCTTGCGAATATATGTGTAGAAACTGCCGGAAATCGTCGTGGTATTCACTCCAGAGCGATGAAAACGTT
TCAGTTTGCTCATGGAAAACGGTGTAACAAGGGTGAACACTATCCCATATCACCAGCTCACCGTCTTTCA
TTGCCATACGGAATTCCGGATGAGCATTCATCAGGCGGGCAAGAATGTGAATAAAGGCCGGATAAAACTT
GTGCTTATTTTTCTTTACGGTCTTTAAAAAGGCCGTAATATCCAGCTGAACGGTCTGGTTATAGGTACAT
TGAGCAACTGACTGAAATGCCTCAAAATGTTCTTTACGATGCCATTGGGATATATCAACGGTGGTATATC
CAGTGATTTTTTTCTCCATTTTAGCTTCCTTAGCTCCTGAAAATCTCGATAACTCAAAAAATACGCCCGG
TAGTGATCTTATTTCATTATGGTGAAAGTTGGAACCTCTTACGTGCCGATCAACGTCTCATTTTCGCCAA
AAGTTGGCCCAGGGCTTCCCGGTATCAACAGGGACACCAGGATTTATTTATTCTGCGAAGTGATCTTCCG
TCACAGGTATTTATTCGGCGCAAAGTGCGTCGGGTGATGCTGCCAACTTACTGATTTAGTGTATGATGGT
GTTTTTGAGGTGCTCCAGTGGCTTCTGTTTCTATCAGCTGTCCCTCCTGTTCAGCTACTGACGGGGTGGT
GCGTAACGGCAAAAGCACCGCCGGACATCAGCGCTAGCGGAGTGTATACTGGCTTACTATGTTGGCACTG
ATGAGGGTGTCAGTGAAGTGCTTCATGTGGCAGGAGAAAAAAGGCTGCACCGGTGCGTCAGCAGAATATG
TGATACAGGATATATTCCGCTTCCTCGCTCACTGACTCGCTACGCTCGGTCGTTCGACTGCGGCGAGCGG
AAATGGCTTACGAACGGGGCGGAGATTTCCTGGAAGATGCCAGGAAGATACTTAACAGGGAAGTGAGAGG
GCCGCGGCAAAGCCGTTTTTCCATAGGCTCCGCCCCCCTGACAAGCATCACGAAATCTGACGCTCAAATC
AGTGGTGGCGAAACCCGACAGGACTATAAAGATACCAGGCGTTTCCCCCTGGCGGCTCCCTCGTGCGCTC
TCCTGTTCCTGCCTTTCGGTTTACCGGTGTCATTCCGCTGTTATGGCCGCGTTTGTCTCATTCCACGCCT
GACACTCAGTTTCGGGTAGGCAGTTCGCTCCAAGCTGGACTGTATGCACGAACCCCCCGTTCAGTCCGAC
CGCTGCGCCTTATCCGGTAACTATCGTCTTGAGTCCAACCCGGAAAGACATGCAAAAGCACCACTGGCAG
CAGCCACTGGTAATTGATTTAGAGGAGTTAGTCTTGAAGTCATGCGCCGGTTAAGGCTAAACTGAAAGGA
CAAGTTTTGGTGACTGCGCTCCTCCAAGCCAGTTACCTCGGTTCAAAGAGTTGGTAGCTCAGAGAACCTT
CGAAAAACCGCCCTGCAAGGCGGTTTTTTCGTTTTCAGAGCAAGAGATTACGCGCAGACCAAAACGATCT
CAAGAAGATCATCTTATTAATCAGATAAAATATTTCTAGATTTCAGTGCAATTTATCTCTTCAAATGTAG
CACCTGAAGTCAGCCCCATACGATATAAGTTGTAATTCTCATGTTTGACAGCTTATCATCGATAAGCTTT
AATGCGGTAGTTTATCACAGTTAAATTGCCGCAGCCGAACGACCGAGCGCCTTGGACTCCTGTTGATAGA
TCCAGTAATGACCTCAGAACTCCATCTGGATTTGTTCAGAACGCTCGGTTGCCGCCGGGCGTTTTTTATT
GGTGAGAATTGCCAAGTCTTCCAGTAGGGCAGTGAGCGCAACGCAAT
Features (pLannotate 1.2.2; 17 found; start..end, strand, type, name):
      1..22      +  protein_bind   CAP binding site: CAP binding activates transcription in the presence of cAMP. E. coli catabolite activator protein
     37..67      +  promoter       lac promoter: promoter for the E. coli lac operon
     75..91      +  protein_bind   lac operator: The lac repressor binds to the lac operator to inhibit transcription in E. coli. This inhibition can be relieved by adding lactose or isopropyl-β-D-thiogalactopyranoside (IPTG). lac repressor encoded by lacI
    128..184     -  misc_feature   MCS: pUC18/19 multiple cloning site
    181..338     +  CDS            lacZα (fragment): LacZα fragment of β-galactosidase; lacZ fragment
    344..436     -  misc_feature   bom (fragment): basis of mobility region from pBR322
    452..538     -  terminator     rrnB T1 terminator: Escherichia coli rrnB; transcription terminator T1 from the E. coli rrnB gene
    565..602     +  CDS            TcR (fragment): tetracycline efflux protein; tet; confers resistance to tetracycline
    599..656     -  CDS            TcR (fragment): tetracycline efflux protein; tet; confers resistance to tetracycline
    643..741     +  CDS            YPB2_ECOLX (fragment): Protein predicted: Swiss-Prot protein existence level 4. From Escherichia coli.
   1040..1699    -  CDS            CmR: chloramphenicol acetyltransferase; cat; confers resistance to chloramphenicol
   1700..1802    -  promoter       cat promoter: promoter of the E. coli cat gene encoding chloramphenicol acetyltransferase
   1923..2066    +  mobile_element IS1 (fragment): prokaryotic transposable element IS1
   2185..2240    -  rep_origin     RSF ori (fragment): Plasmids containing the RSF 1030 origin of replication can be propagated in E. coli cells that contain additional plasmids with compatible origins.
   2328..2873    -  rep_origin     p15A ori: Plasmids containing the medium-copy-number p15A origin of replication can be propagated in E. coli cells that contain a second plasmid with the ColE1 origin.
   2985..3013    +  promoter       tet promoter: E. coli promoter for tetracycline efflux protein gene
   3065..3159    +  terminator     lambda t0 terminator: transcription terminator from phage lambda
