[The description below was written by a language model from this plasmid's Addgene catalogue record and pLannotate feature annotations shown in this document.]
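Description:
pStA314 is an empty destination vector from the Start-Stop Assembly toolkit, a hierarchical and functionally scarless DNA assembly system developed for metabolic engineering in bacteria. It is catalogued as a "Level 314" plasmid, that is, an acceptor at one of the higher tiers of the assembly hierarchy, although the record does not spell out which restriction enzymes or fusion sites define that position. The roughly 3.2 kb plasmid is built on pACYC184. It replicates in E. coli from the p15A origin, recorded as low copy and compatible with ColE1-type plasmids, and is selected with chloramphenicol through the cat gene under its native promoter. Short annotated fragments of the tetracycline resistance gene, its promoter, IS1 and an RSF-like origin segment appear to be remnants of the pACYC184 parent rather than functional parts, so tetracycline resistance should not be expected.

No insert is present. The cloning region instead holds a lacZα cassette made up of a CAP binding site, lac promoter, lac operator, the pUC18/19 multiple cloning site and a lacZα fragment. It is flanked by the lambda t0 terminator upstream and the rrnB T1 terminator downstream, which insulate the site from transcriptional read-through in either direction. In vectors of this type such a cassette usually acts as a replaceable blue/white screening marker that is displaced when assembled parts are inserted, but the record does not state this explicitly.

The depositor sequence and the repository's sequencing result carry the same 17 annotated features in the same order. They differ only in their numbering start point and by one nucleotide in length.
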