Addgene plasmid #114175: pStA314
Purpose: (Empty Backbone) Start-Stop Assembly Level 314 plasmid
Depositing lab: John Heap. Depositing organization: Imperial College London. Publication: Start-Stop Assembly: a functionally scarless DNA assembly system optimized for metabolic engineering. Taylor GM, Mordaka PM, Heap JT. Nucleic Acids Res. 2018 Nov 20. pii: 5193345. doi: 10.1093/nar/gky1182. PubMed 30462270.
Backbone
  Vector backbone: pACYC184
  Backbone size (bp): 3196
  Vector type: Synthetic Biology
Growth in bacteria
  Bacterial resistance: Chloramphenicol, 25 μg/mL
  Growth temperature: 37°C
  Growth strain: DH5alpha
  Copy number: Low Copy
Gene/Insert
  Gene/Insert name: None
  Cloning method: Unknown
  Sequencing primers: 5′ OligoGT486 GATTACGCGCAGACCAAAAC; 3′ OligoGT487 AAACGGTTAGCGCTTCGTTA
Terms and licenses: Academic/Nonprofit Terms; Industry Terms: Not Available to Industry
Depositor comments: Accession Number MG649434, Alternative ID = pGT416 . Please visit https://www.biorxiv.org/content/early/2018/07/04/361626 for bioRxiv preprint.
How to cite: pStA314 was a gift from John Heap (Addgene plasmid # 114175 ; http://n2t.net/addgene:114175 ; RRID:Addgene_114175)
